Addgene plasmid #40746: SETD7
Purpose: Bacterial expression for structure determination; may not be full ORF
Depositing lab: Cheryl Arrowsmith. Depositing organization: University of Toronto.
Backbone
  Vector backbone: pET28a-LIC
  Backbone manufacturer: SGC
  Modifications to backbone: C-term His tag added
  Vector type: Bacterial Expression
Growth in bacteria
  Bacterial resistance: Kanamycin, 50 μg/mL
  Growth temperature: 37°C
  Growth strain: DH5alpha
  Copy number: Low Copy
Gene/Insert
  Gene/Insert name: SETD7 (alt names: SET domain containing (lysine methyltransferase) 7; PDB:4E47)
  Species: H. sapiens (human)
  Insert size (bp): 774
  GenBank ID: gi|83035135
  Entrez Gene: SETD7 (a.k.a. KMT7, SET7, SET7/9, SET9)
  Tag / fusion protein: 6xHis (C terminal on insert)
  Cloning method: Ligation Independent Cloning
  Sequencing primers: 5′ T7; 3′ T7-term
Terms and licenses: Academic/Nonprofit Terms; Industry Terms: Not Available to Industry
How to cite: SETD7 was a gift from Cheryl Arrowsmith (Addgene plasmid # 40746 ; http://n2t.net/addgene:40746 ; RRID:Addgene_40746)
