[The description below was written by a language model from this plasmid's Addgene catalogue record and pLannotate feature annotations shown in this document.]
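Description:
SETD7 is a bacterial expression plasmid built on the pET28a-LIC backbone, a ligation-independent-cloning derivative of pET28a, here modified to supply a C-terminal His tag. It carries a fragment of human SETD7 (also known as KMT7, SET7, SET7/9 or SET9), a lysine methyltransferase that monomethylates histone H3 at Lys-4 and also acts on non-histone substrates such as p53 and TAF10. The insert is listed as 774 bp, and the feature table annotates a 768-nt SETD7 fragment. This fits the catalogue note that the construct was designed for structure determination and may not encode the full open reading frame. A PDB entry is listed among the alternative names for the insert.

Expression follows the standard pET arrangement. A T7 promoter with an adjacent lac operator and the T7 gene 10 ribosome binding site drives the SETD7 coding region, and a T7 terminator lies downstream. The plasmid-borne lacI gene supplies lac repressor, so transcription is held off until IPTG induction in a host that provides T7 RNA polymerase. Immediately after the insert, the annotation software picks up short histidine-tag matches (labelled as capTEV and 9xHis fragments), which correspond to the 6xHis tag described in the record and allow metal-affinity purification. The small downstream "SET1" hit and the TcR fragments are probably backbone remnants rather than functional elements.

The plasmid is selected with kanamycin through the aph(3')-Ia gene. It replicates from a pBR322-type origin accompanied by rop and bom, consistent with the low copy number recorded, and it also carries an f1 origin. Its typical use is recombinant production of the SETD7 fragment in E. coli for crystallography and related biochemical work.
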