Features (pLannotate 1.2.2; 20 found; start..end, strand, type, name):
   1009..1086    -  promoter       lacI promoter: lacI
   1094..1373    -  CDS            TcR (fragment): tetracycline efflux protein; tet; confers resistance to tetracycline
   1395..1413    +  promoter       T7 promoter: promoter for bacteriophage T7 RNA polymerase
   1414..1438    +  protein_bind   lac operator: The lac repressor binds to the lac operator to inhibit transcription in E. coli. This inhibition can be relieved by adding lactose or isopropyl-β-D-thiogalactopyranoside (IPTG). lac repressor encoded by lacI
   1453..1475    +  RBS            RBS: efficient ribosome binding site from bacteriophage T7 gene 10 (Olins and Rangwala, 1989)
   1485..2252    +  CDS            SETD7 (fragment) (sequence partly withheld): SETD7_HUMAN - Also known as KIAA1717, KMT7, SET7, SET9. Experimental evidence at protein level: Swiss-Prot protein existence level 1. Histone methyltransferase that specifically monomethylates 'Lys-4' of histone H3. H3 'Lys-4' methylation represents a specific tag for epigenetic transcriptional activation. Plays a central role in the transcriptional activation of genes such as collagenase or insulin. Recruited by IPF1/PDX-1 to the insulin promoter, leading to activate transcription. Has also methyltransferase activity toward non-histone proteins such as p53/TP53, TAF10, and possibly TAF7 by re
   2258..2275    +  CDS            capTEV™ (fragment): composite tag for in vivo biotinylation, TEV protease cleavage, and 6xHis tagging
   2306..2323    +  CDS            9xHis (fragment): 9xHis affinity tag
   2333..2382    +  CDS            SET1 (fragment): solubility-enhancement tag derived from T7 phage gene 10B
   2390..2437    +  terminator     T7 terminator: transcription terminator for bacteriophage T7 RNA polymerase
   2474..2902    +  rep_origin     f1 ori (sequence partly withheld): f1 bacteriophage origin of replication; arrow indicates direction of (+) strand synthesis
   2955..3012    +  promoter       AmpR promoter (fragment): bla
   3021..3836    -  CDS            KanR: aminoglycoside phosphotransferase; aph(3')-Ia; confers resistance to kanamycin in bacteria or G418 (Geneticin®) in eukaryotes
   3958..4546    +  rep_origin     ori: high-copy-number ColE1/pMB1/pBR322/pUC origin of replication
   4732..4871    -  misc_feature   bom: basis of mobility region from pBR322
   4973..5164    -  CDS            rop: Rop protein, which maintains plasmids at low copy number; rop
   5181..5561    +  CDS            YPB1_ECOLX: Protein predicted: Swiss-Prot protein existence level 4. From Escherichia coli.
   5633..5924    -  CDS            TcR (fragment): tetracycline efflux protein; tet; confers resistance to tetracycline
   5939..5960    -  protein_bind   CAP binding site: CAP binding activates transcription in the presence of cAMP. E. coli catabolite activator protein
   5973..1008    -  CDS            lacI (across the origin): lac repressor; lacI; The lac repressor binds to the lac operator to inhibit transcription in E. coli. This inhibition can be relieved by adding lactose or isopropyl-β-D-thiogalactopyranoside (IPTG).
>Addgene plasmid #40746 | SETD7 | addgene full sequence | sequence record 364373 | Addgene NGS Result
GGTTTGCGTATTGGGCGCCAGGGTGGTTTTTCTTTTCACCAGTGAGACGGGCAACAGCTGATTGCCCTTC
ACCGCCTGGCCCTGAGAGAGTTGCAGCAAGCGGTCCACGCTGGTTTGCCCCAGCAGGCGAAAATCCTGTT
TGATGGTGGTTAACGGCGGGATATAACATGAGCTGTCTTCGGTATCGTCGTATCCCACTACCGAGATATC
CGCACCAACGCGCAGCCCGGACTCGGTAATGGCGCGCATTGCGCCCAGCGCCATCTGATCGTTGGCAACC
AGCATCGCAGTGGGAACGATGCCCTCATTCAGCATTTGCATGGTTTGTTGAAAACCGGACATGGCACTCC
AGTCGCCTTCCCGTTCCGCTATCGGCTGAATTTGATTGCGAGTGAGATATTTATGCCAGCCAGCCAGACG
CAGACGCGCCGAGACAGAACTTAATGGGCCCGCTAACAGCGCGATTTGCTGGTGACCCAATGCGACCAGA
TGCTCCACGCCCAGTCGCGTACCGTCTTCATGGGAGAAAATAATACTGTTGATGGGTGTCTGGTCAGAGA
CATCAAGAAATAACGCCGGAACATTAGTGCAGGCAGCTTCCACAGCAATGGCATCCTGGTCATCCAGCGG
ATAGTTAATGATCAGCCCACTGACGCGTTGCGCGAGAAGATTGTGCACCGCCGCTTTACAGGCTTCGACG
CCGCTTCGTTCTACCATCGACACCACCACGCTGGCACCCAGTTGATCGGCGCGAGATTTAATCGCCGCGA
CAATTTGCGACGGCGCGTGCAGGGCCAGACTGGAGGTGGCAACGCCAATCAGCAACGACTGTTTGCCCGC
CAGTTGTTGTGCCACGCGGTTGGGAATGTAATTCAGCTCCGCCATCGCCGCTTCCACTTTTTCCCGCGTT
TTCGCAGAAACGTGGCTGGCCTGGTTCACCACGCGGGAAACGGTCTGATAAGAGACACCGGCATACTCTG
CGACATCGTATAACGTTACTGGTTTCACATTCACCACCCTGAATTGACTCTCTTCCGGGCGCTATCATGC
CATACCGCGAAAGGTTTTGCGCCATTCGATGGTGTCCGGGATCTCGACGCTCTCCCTTATGCGACTCCTG
CATTAGGAAGCAGCCCAGTAGTAGGTTGAGGCCGTTGAGCACCGCCGCCGCAAGGAATGGTGCATGCAAG
GAGATGGCGCCCAACAGTCCCCCGGCCACGGGGCCTGCCACCATACCCACGCCGAAACAAGCGCTCATGA
GCCCGAAGTGGCGAGCCCGATCTTCCCCATCGGTGATGTCGGCGATATAGGCGCCAGCAACCGCACCTGT
GGCGCCGGTGATGCCGGCCACGATGCGTCCGGCGTAGAGGATCGAGATCTCGATCCCGCGAAATTAATAC
GACTCACTATAGGGGAATTGTGAGCGGATAACAATTCCCCTCTAGAAATAATTTTGTTTAACTTTAAGAA
GGAGATATACCATGCAGTATAAAGATAACATTCGT
[234 nt withheld, positions 1506-1739]
GATAAGTCGACTTCATCTTGCATTTCTACCAATGCTCTTCTTCCAGATCCTTATGAATCAGAAAGGGTTT
ATGTTGCTGAATCTCTTATTTCCAGTGCTGGAGAAGGACTTTTTTCAAAGGTAGCTGTGGGACCTAATAC
TGTTATGTCTTTTTATAATGGAGTTCGAATTACACACCAAGAGGTTGACAGCAGGGACTGGGCCCTTAAT
GGGAACACCCTCTCCCTTGATGAAGAAACGGTCATTGATGTGCCTGAGCCCTATAACCACGTATCCAAGT
ACTGTGCCTCCTTGGGACACAAGGCAAATCACTCCTTCACTCCAAACTGCATCTACGATATGTTTGTCCA
CCCCCGTTTTGGGCCCATCAAATGCATCCGCACCCTGAGAGCAGTGGAGGCCGATGAAGAGCTCACCGTT
GCCTATGGCTATGACCACAGCCCCCCCGGGAAGAGTGGGCCTGAAGCCCCTGAGTGGTACCAGGTGGAGC
TGAAGGCCTTCCAGGCCACCCAGCAAAAGCATCATCATCATCATCACTGATGACGAAGCTTGCGGCCGCA
CTCGAGCACCACCACCACCACCACTGAGATCCGGCTGCTAACAAAGCCCGAAAGGAAGCTGAGTTGGCTG
CTGCCACCGCTGAGCAATAACTAGCATAACCCCTTGGGGCCTCTAAACGGGTCTTGAGGGGTTTTTTGCT
GAAAGGAGGAACTATATCCGGATTGGCGAATGGG
[124 nt withheld, positions 2474-2597]
C
[91 nt withheld, positions 2599-2689]
A
[49 nt withheld, positions 2691-2739]
CCTTTGACGTTGGAGTCCACGTTCTTT
[37 nt withheld, positions 2767-2803]
ACCCTATCTCGGTCTATTCTTTTGATTTATAAGGGATTTTGCCGATTTCGGCCTATTGGTTAAAAAATGA
GCTGATTTAACAAAAATTTAACGCGAATTTTAACAAAATATTAACGCTTACAATTTAGGTGGCACTTTTC
GGGGAAATGTGCGCGGAACCCCTATTTGTTTATTTTTCTAAATACATTCAAATATGTATCCGCTCATGAA
TTAATTCTTAGAAAAACTCATCGAGCATCAAATGAAACTGCAATTTATTCATATCAGGATTATCAATACC
ATATTTTTGAAAAAGCCGTTTCTGTAATGAAGGAGAAAACTCACCGAGGCAGTTCCATAGGATGGCAAGA
TCCTGGTATCGGTCTGCGATTCCGACTCGTCCAACATCAATACAACCTATTAATTTCCCCTCGTCAAAAA
TAAGGTTATCAAGTGAGAAATCACCATGAGTGACGACTGAATCCGGTGAGAATGGCAAAAGTTTATGCAT
TTCTTTCCAGACTTGTTCAACAGGCCAGCCATTACGCTCGTCATCAAAATCACTCGCATCAACCAAACCG
TTATTCATTCGTGATTGCGCCTGAGCGAGACGAAATACGCGATCGCTGTTAAAAGGACAATTACAAACAG
GAATCGAATGCAACCGGCGCAGGAACACTGCCAGCGCATCAACAATATTTTCACCTGAATCAGGATATTC
TTCTAATACCTGGAATGCTGTTTTCCCGGGGATCGCAGTGGTGAGTAACCATGCATCATCAGGAGTACGG
ATAAAATGCTTGATGGTCGGAAGAGGCATAAATTCCGTCAGCCAGTTTAGTCTGACCATCTCATCTGTAA
CATCATTGGCAACGCTACCTTTGCCATGTTTCAGAAACAACTCTGGCGCATCGGGCTTCCCATACAATCG
ATAGATTGTCGCACCTGATTGCCCGACATTATCGCGAGCCCATTTATACCCATATAAATCAGCATCCATG
TTGGAATTTAATCGCGGCCTAGAGCAAGACGTTTCCCGTTGAATATGGCTCATAACACCCCTTGTATTAC
TGTTTATGTAAGCAGACAGTTTTATTGTTCATGACCAAAATCCCTTAACGTGAGTTTTCGTTCCACTGAG
CGTCAGACCCCGTAGAAAAGATCAAAGGATCTTCTTGAGATCCTTTTTTTCTGCGCGTAATCTGCTGCTT
GCAAACAAAAAAACCACCGCTACCAGCGGTGGTTTGTTTGCCGGATCAAGAGCTACCAACTCTTTTTCCG
AAGGTAACTGGCTTCAGCAGAGCGCAGATACCAAATACTGTCCTTCTAGTGTAGCCGTAGTTAGGCCACC
ACTTCAAGAACTCTGTAGCACCGCCTACATACCTCGCTCTGCTAATCCTGTTACCAGTGGCTGCTGCCAG
TGGCGATAAGTCGTGTCTTACCGGGTTGGACTCAAGACGATAGTTACCGGATAAGGCGCAGCGGTCGGGC
TGAACGGGGGGTTCGTGCACACAGCCCAGCTTGGAGCGAACGACCTACACCGAACTGAGATACCTACAGC
GTGAGCTATGAGAAAGCGCCACGCTTCCCGAAGGGAGAAAGGCGGACAGGTATCCGGTAAGCGGCAGGGT
CGGAACAGGAGAGCGCACGAGGGAGCTTCCAGGGGGAAACGCCTGGTATCTTTATAGTCCTGTCGGGTTT
CGCCACCTCTGACTTGAGCGTCGATTTTTGTGATGCTCGTCAGGGGGGCGGAGCCTATGGAAAAACGCCA
GCAACGCGGCCTTTTTACGGTTCCTGGCCTTTTGCTGGCCTTTTGCTCACATGTTCTTTCCTGCGTTATC
CCCTGATTCTGTGGATAACCGTATTACCGCCTTTGAGTGAGCTGATACCGCTCGCCGCAGCCGAACGACC
GAGCGCAGCGAGTCAGTGAGCGAGGAAGCGGAAGAGCGCCTGATGCGGTATTTTCTCCTTACGCATCTGT
GCGGTATTTCACACCGCAATGGTGCACTCTCAGTACAATCTGCTCTGATGCCGCATAGTTAAGCCAGTAT
ACACTCCGCTATCGCTACGTGACTGGGTCATGGCTGCGCCCCGACACCCGCCAACACCCGCTGACGCGCC
CTGACGGGCTTGTCTGCTCCCGGCATCCGCTTACAGACAAGCTGTGACCGTCTCCGGGAGCTGCATGTGT
CAGAGGTTTTCACCGTCATCACCGAAACGCGCGAGGCAGCTGCGGTAAAGCTCATCAGCGTGGTCGTGAA
GCGATTCACAGATGTCTGCCTGTTCATCCGCGTCCAGCTCGTTGAGTTTCTCCAGAAGCGTTAATGTCTG
GCTTCTGATAAAGCGGGCCATGTTAAGGGCGGTTTTTTCCTGTTTGGTCACTGATGCCTCCGTGTAAGGG
GGATTTCTGTTCATGGGGGTAATGATACCGATGAAACGAGAGAGGATGCTCACGATACGGGTTACTGATG
ATGAACATGCCCGGTTACTGGAACGTTGTGAGGGTAAACAACTGGCGGTATGGATGCGGCGGGACCAGAG
AAAAATCACTCAGGGTCAATGCCAGCGCTTCGTTAATACAGATGTAGGTGTTCCACAGGGTAGCCAGCAG
CATCCTGCGATGCAGATCCGGAACATAATGGTGCAGGGCGCTGACTTCCGCGTTTCCAGACTTTACGAAA
CACGGAAACCGAAGACCATTCATGTTGTTGCTCAGGTCGCAGACGTTTTGCAGCAGCAGTCGCTTCACGT
TCGCTCGCGTATCGGTGATTCATTCTGCTAACCAGTAAGGCAACCCCGCCAGCCTAGCCGGGTCCTCAAC
GACAGGAGCACGATCATGCGCACCCGTGGGGCCGCCATGCCGGCGATAATGGCCTGCTTCTCGCCGAAAC
GTTTGGTGGCGGGACCAGTGACGAAGGCTTGAGCGAGGGCGTGCAAGATTCCGAATACCGCAAGCGACAG
GCCGATCATCGTCGCGCTCCAGCGAAAGCGGTCCTCGCCGAAAATGACCCAGAGCGCTGCCGGCACCTGT
CCTACGAGTTGCATGATAAAGAAGACAGTCATAAGTGCGGCGACGATAGTCATGCCCCGCGCCCACCGGA
AGGAGCTGACTGGGTTGAAGGCTCTCAAGGGCATCGGTCGAGATCCCGGTGCCTAATGAGTGAGCTAACT
TACATTAATTGCGTTGCGCTCACTGCCCGCTTTCCAGTCGGGAAACCTGTCGTGCCAGCTGCATTAATGA
ATCGGCCAACGCGCGGGGAGAGGC
