>Addgene plasmid #40746 | SETD7 | addgene partial sequence | sequence record 54100 | T7 5'-TAATACGACTCACTATAGGG-3'
AATAATTTTGTTTAACTTTAAGAAGGAGATATACCATGCAGTATAAAGATAACATTCGT
[234 nt withheld, positions 60-293]
GATAAGTCGACTTCATCTTGCATTTCTACCAATGCTCTTCTTCCAGATCCTTATGAATCAGAAAGGGTTT
ATGTTGCTGAATCTCTTATTTCCAGTGCTGGAGAAGGACTTTTTTCAAAGGTAGCTGTGGGACCTAATAC
TGTTATGTCTTTTTATAATGGAGTTCGAATTACACACCAAGAGGTTGACAGCAGGGACTGGGCCCTTAAT
GGGAACACCCTCTCCCTTGATGAAGAAACGGTCATTGATGTGCCTGAGCCCTATAACCACGTATCCAAGT
ACTGTGCCTCCTTGGGACACAAGGCAAATCACTCCTTCACTCCAAACTGCATCTACGATATGTTTGTCCA
CCCCCGTTTTGGGCCCATCAAATGCATCCGCACCCTGAGAGCAGTGGAGGCCGATGAAGAGCTCACCGTT
GCCTATGGCTATGACCACAGCCCCCCCGGGAAGAGTGGGCCTGAAGCCCCTGAGTGGTACCAGGTGGAGC
TGAAGGCCTTCCAGGCCACCCAGCAAAAGCATCATCATCATCATCACTGATGACGAAGCTTGCGGCCGCA
CTCGAGCACCACCACCACCACCACTGAGATCCGGCTGCTAACAAAGCCCCGAAAGGAAGCTGAGTTGGCT
GCTGCCACCGCTGAGCATAACTAGCATAAC
